# Supplementary material for: A Fluorescent Reporter Virus Toolkit for Interrogating Enterovirus Biology and Host Interactions
Source: Viruses. 2025 May 30;17(6):796. doi: 10.3390/v17060796 (PMC12197625; doi:10.3390/v17060796)
Supplement: Supplementary file 1 [file viruses-17-00796-s001.zip › Sequences files/CVB3_P1nLUC.gb]

LOCUS       CVB3_luc_SVA.pla       11071 bp    DNA     circular SYN 30-APR-2025
DEFINITION  .
ACCESSION   .
VERSION     .
KEYWORDS    .
SOURCE      synthetic DNA construct
  ORGANISM  synthetic DNA construct
REFERENCE   1  (bases 1 to 11071)
  AUTHORS   .
  TITLE     Direct Submission
  JOURNAL   Exported Apr 30, 2025 from SnapGene 8.0.2
            https://www.snapgene.com
COMMENT     Annotated with pLannotate v1.2.0
FEATURES             Location/Qualifiers
     source          1..11071
                     /mol_type="other DNA"
                     /organism="synthetic DNA construct"
     promoter        1..19
                     /label=T7 promoter
                     /note="pLannotate"
                     /note="/database=snapgene"
                     /note="/fragment=False"
                     /note="/identity=100.0"
                     /note="/match_length=100.0"
                     /note="/other=promoter"
                     /note="color: #ffffff; direction: RIGHT"
     misc_feature    70..811
                     /label=IRES
                     /note="color: #993300"
     CDS             812..3364
                     /codon_start=1
                     /label=P1
                     /note="color: #ff6600"
                     /translation="MGAQVSTQKTGAHETRLNASGNSIIHYTNINYYKDAASNSANRQD
                     FTQDPGKFTEPVKDIMIKSLPALNSPTVEECGYSDRARSITLGNSTITTQECANVVVGY
                     GVWPDYLKDSEATAEDQPTQPDVATCRFYTLDSVQWQKTSPGWWWKLPDALSNLGLFGQ
                     NMQYHYLGRTGYTVHVQCNASKFHQGCLLVVCVPEAEMGCATLDNTPSSAELLGGDSAK
                     EFADKPVASGSNKLVQRVVYNAGMGVGVGNLTIFPHQWINLRTNNSATIVMPYTNSVPM
                     DNMFRHNNVTLMVIPFVPLDYCPGSTTYVPITVTIAPMCAEYNGLRLAGHQGLPTMNTP
                     GSCQFLTSDDFQSPSAMPQYDVTPEMRIPGEVKNLMEIAEVDSVVPVQNVGEKVNSMEA
                     YQIPVRSNEGSGTQVFGFPLQPGYSSVFSRTLLGEILNYYTHWSGSIKLTFMFCGSAMA
                     TGKFLLAYSPPGAGAPTKRVDAMLGTHVIWDVGLQSSCVLCIPWISQTHYRFVASDEYT
                     AGGFITCWYQTNIVVPADAQSSCYIMCFVSACNDFSVRLLKDTPFISQQNFFQGPVEDA
                     ITAAIGRVADTVGTGPTNSEAIPALTAAETGHTSQVVPGDTMQTRHVKNYHSRSESTIE
                     NFLCRSACVYFTEYKNSGAKRYAEWVLTPRQAAQLRRKLEFFTYVRFDLELTFVITSTQ
                     QPSTTQNQDAQILTHQIMYVPPGGPVPDKVDSYVWQTSTNPSVFWTEGNAPPRMSIPFL
                     SIGNAYSNFYDGWSEFSRNGVYGINTLNNMGTLYARHVNAGSTGPIKSTIRIYFKPKHV
                     KAWIPRPPRLCQYEKAKNVNFQPSGVTTTRQSITTMTNT"
     CDS             3389..3901
                     /codon_start=1
                     /product="NanoLuc(R) luciferase"
                     /label=Nluc
                     /note="human codon-optimized"
                     /note="color: #ffff00"
                     /translation="MVFTLEDFVGDWRQTAGYNLDQVLEQGGVSSLFQNLGVSVTPIQR
                     IVLSGENGLKIDIHVIIPYEGLSGDQMGQIEKIFKVVYPVDDHHFKVILHYGTLVIDGV
                     TPNMIDYFGRPYEGIAVFDGKKITVTGTLWNGNKIIDERLINPDGSLLFRVTINGVTGW
                     RLCERILA"
     CDS             3923..5656
                     /codon_start=1
                     /label=P2
                     /note="color: #ff9900"
                     /translation="GAFGQQSGAVYVGNYRVVNRHLATSADWQNCVWESYNRDLLVSTT
                     TAHGCDIIARCQCTTGVYFCASKNKHYPISFEGPGLVEVQESEYYPRRYQSHVLLAAGF
                     SEPGDCGGILRCEHGVIGIVTMGGEGVVGFADIRDLLWLEDDAMEQGVKDYVEQLGNAF
                     GSGFTNQICEQVNLLKESLVGQDSILEKSLKALVKIISALVIVVRNHDDLITVTATLAL
                     IGCTSSPWRWLKQKVSQYYGIPMAERQNNSWLKKFTEMTNACKGMEWIAVKIQKFIEWL
                     KVKILPEVREKHEFLNRLKQLPLLESQIATIEQSAPSQSDQEQLFSNVQYFAHYCRKYA
                     PLYAAEAKRVFSLEKKMSNYIQFKSKCRIEPVCLLLHGSPGAGKSVATNLIGRSLAEKL
                     NSSVYSLPPDPDHFDGYKQQAVVIMDDLCQNPDGKDVSLFCQMVSSVDFVPPMAALEEK
                     GILFTSPFVLASTNAGSINAPTVSDSRALARRFHFDMNIEVISMYSQNGKINMPMSVKT
                     CDDECCPVNFKKCCPLVCGKAIQFIDRRTQVRYSLDMLVTEMFREYNHRHSVGTTLEAL
                     FQ"
     CDS             5657..7924
                     /codon_start=1
                     /label=P3
                     /note="color: #ffcc00"
                     /translation="GPPVYREIKISVAPETPPPPAIADLLKSVDSEAVREYCKEKGWLV
                     PEINSTLQIEKHVSRAFICLQALTTFVSVAGIIYIIYKLFAGFQGAYTGVPNQKPRVPT
                     LRQAKVQGPAFEFAVAMMKRNSSTVKTEYGEFTMLGIYDRWAVLPRHAKPGPTILMNDQ
                     EVGVLDAKELVDKDGTNLELTLLKLNRNEKFRDIRGFLAKEEVEVNEAVLAINTSKFPN
                     MYIPVGQVTEYGFLNLGGTPTKRMLMYNFPTRAGQCGGVLMSTGKVLGIHVGGNGHQGF
                     SAALLKHYFNDEQGEIEFIESSKDAGFPVINTPSKTKLEPSVFHQVFEGNKEPAVLRSG
                     DPRLKANFEEAIFSKYIGNVNTHVDEYMLEAVDHYAGQLATLDISTEPMKLEDAVYGTE
                     GLEALDLTTSAGYPYVALGIKKRDILSKKTKDLTKLKECMDKYGLNLPMVTYVKDELRS
                     IEKVAKGKSRLIEASSLNDSVAMRQTFGNLYKTFHLNPGVVTGSAVGCDPDLFWSKIPV
                     MLDGHLIAFDYSGYDASLSPVWFACLKMLLEKLGYTHKETNYIDYLCNSHHLYRDKHYF
                     VRGGMPSGCSGTSIFNSMINNIIIRTLMLKVYKGIDLDQFRMIAYGDDVIASYPWPIDA
                     SLLAEAGKGYGLIMTPADKGECFNEVTWTNATFLKRYFRADEQYPFLVHPVMPMKDIHE
                     SIRWTKDPKNTQDHVRSLCLLAWHNGEHEYEEFIRKIRSVPVGRCLTLPAFSTLRRKWL
                     DSF"
     promoter        8895..8999
                     /label=AmpR promoter
                     /note="pLannotate"
                     /note="/database=snapgene"
                     /note="/fragment=False"
                     /note="/identity=100.0"
                     /note="/match_length=100.0"
                     /note="/other=promoter"
                     /note="color: #ffffff; direction: RIGHT"
     CDS             9000..9860
                     /codon_start=1
                     /label=AmpR
                     /note="pLannotate"
                     /note="/database=snapgene"
                     /note="/fragment=False"
                     /note="/identity=99.8"
                     /note="/match_length=100.0"
                     /note="/other=CDS"
                     /note="color: #993366"
                     /translation="MSIQHFRVALIPFFAAFCLPVFAHPETLVKVKDAEDQLGARVGYI
                     ELDLNSGKILESFRPEERFPMMSTFKVLLCGAVLSRIDAGQEQLGRRIHYSQNDLVEYS
                     PVTEKHLTDGMTVRELCSAAITMSDNTAANLLLTTIGGPKELTAFLHNMGDHVTRLDRW
                     EPELNEAIPNDERDTTMPVAMATTLRKLLTGELLTLASRQQLIDWMEADKVAGPLLRSA
                     LPAGWFIADKSGAGERGSRGIIAALGPDGKPSRIVVIYTTGSQATMDERNRQIAEIGAS
                     LIKHW"
     rep_origin      10031..10619
                     /direction=RIGHT
                     /label=ori
                     /note="pLannotate"
                     /note="/database=snapgene"
                     /note="/fragment=False"
                     /note="/identity=100.0"
                     /note="/match_length=100.0"
                     /note="/other=rep_origin"
                     /note="color: #ffff00"
     CDS             complement(11015..11052)
                     /codon_start=1
                     /label=rop (fragment)
                     /note="pLannotate"
                     /note="/database=snapgene"
                     /note="/fragment=True"
                     /note="/identity=100.0"
                     /note="/match_length=19.8"
                     /note="/other=CDS"
                     /note="color: #993366"
                     /translation="ASRVSVMTVKTS"
ORIGIN
        1 taatacgact cactataggg tgttttaact gatgaggccg aaaggccgaa aacccggtat
       61 cccgggttct taaaacagcc tgtgggttga tcccacccac agggcccatt gggcgctagc
      121 actctggtat cacggtacct ttgtgcgcct gttttatacc ccctccccca actgtaactt
      181 agaagtaaca cacaccgatc aacagtcagc gtggcacacc agccacgttt tgatcaagca
      241 cttctgttac cccggactga gtatcaatag actgctcacg cggttgaagg agaaagcgtt
      301 cgttatccgg ccaactactt cgaaaaacct agtaacaccg tggaagttgc agagtgtttc
      361 gctcagcact accccagtgt agatcaggtc gatgagtcac cgcattcccc acgggcgacc
      421 gtggcggtgg ctgcgttggc ggcctgccca tggggaaacc catgggacgc tctaatacag
      481 acatggtgcg aagagtctat tgagctagtt ggtagtcctc cggcccctga atgcggctaa
      541 tcctaactgc ggagcacaca ccctcaagcc agagggcagt gtgtcgtaac gggcaactct
      601 gcagcggaac cgactacttt gggtgtccgt gtttcatttt attcctatac tggctgctta
      661 tggtgacaat tgagagatcg ttaccatata gctattggat tggccatccg gtgactaata
      721 gagctattat atatcccttt gttgggttta taccacttag ctcgagagag gttaaaacat
      781 tacaattcat tgttaagttg aatacagcaa aatgggagct caagtatcaa cgcaaaagac
      841 tggggcacat gagaccaggc tgaatgctag cggcaattcc atcattcact acacaaatat
      901 taattattac aaggatgccg catccaactc agccaatcgg caggatttca ctcaagaccc
      961 gggcaagttc acagaaccag tgaaagatat catgattaaa tcactaccag ctctcaactc
     1021 ccccacagta gaggagtgcg gatacagtga cagggcgaga tcaatcacat taggtaactc
     1081 caccataacg actcaggaat gcgccaacgt ggtggtgggc tatggagtat ggccagatta
     1141 tctaaaggat agtgaggcaa cagcagagga ccaaccgacc caaccagacg ttgccacatg
     1201 taggttctat acccttgact ctgtgcaatg gcagaaaacc tcaccaggat ggtggtggaa
     1261 gctgcccgat gctttgtcga acttaggact gtttgggcag aacatgcagt accactactt
     1321 aggccgaact gggtataccg tacatgtgca gtgcaatgca tctaagttcc accaaggatg
     1381 cttgctagta gtgtgtgtac cggaagctga gatgggttgc gcaacgctag acaacacccc
     1441 atccagtgca gaattgctgg ggggcgatag cgcaaaggag tttgcggaca aaccggtcgc
     1501 atccgggtcc aacaagttgg tacagagggt ggtgtataat gcaggcatgg gggtgggtgt
     1561 tggaaacctc accattttcc cccaccaatg gatcaaccta cgcaccaata atagtgctac
     1621 aattgtgatg ccatacacca acagtgtacc tatggataac atgtttaggc ataacaacgt
     1681 caccctaatg gttatcccat ttgtaccgct agattactgc cctgggtcca ccacgtacgt
     1741 cccaattacg gtcacgatag ccccaatgtg tgccgagtac aatgggttac gtttagcagg
     1801 gcaccagggc ttaccaacca tgaatactcc ggggagctgt caatttctga catcagacga
     1861 cttccaatca ccatccgcca tgccgcaata tgacgtcaca ccagagatga ggatacctgg
     1921 tgaggtgaaa aacttgatgg aaatagctga ggttgactca gttgtcccag tccaaaatgt
     1981 tggagagaag gtcaactcta tggaagcata ccagatacct gtgagatcca acgaaggatc
     2041 tggaacgcaa gtattcggct ttccactgca accagggtac tcaagtgttt ttagtcggac
     2101 gctcctagga gagatcttga actattatac acattggtca ggcagcataa agcttacgtt
     2161 tatgttctgt ggttcggcca tggctactgg aaaattcctt ttggcatact caccaccagg
     2221 tgctggagct cctacaaaaa gggttgatgc tatgcttggt actcatgtaa tttgggacgt
     2281 ggggctacaa tcaagttgcg tgctgtgtat accctggata agccaaacac actaccggtt
     2341 tgttgcttca gatgagtata ccgcaggggg ttttattacg tgctggtatc aaacaaacat
     2401 agtggtccca gcggatgccc aaagctcctg ttacatcatg tgtttcgtgt cagcatgcaa
     2461 tgacttctct gtcaggctat tgaaggacac tcctttcatt tcgcagcaaa actttttcca
     2521 gggcccagtg gaagacgcga taacagccgc tatagggaga gttgcggata ccgtgggtac
     2581 agggccaacc aactcagaag ctataccagc actcactgct gctgagacgg gtcacacgtc
     2641 acaagtagtg ccgggtgaca ctatgcagac acgccacgtt aagaactacc attcaaggtc
     2701 cgagtcaacc atagagaact tcctatgtag gtcagcatgc gtgtacttta cggagtataa
     2761 aaactcaggt gccaagcggt atgctgaatg ggtattaaca ccacgacaag cagcacaact
     2821 taggagaaag ctagaattct ttacctacgt ccggttcgac ctggagctga cgtttgtcat
     2881 aacaagtact caacagccct caaccacaca gaaccaagat gcacagatcc taacacacca
     2941 aattatgtat gtaccaccag gtggacctgt accagataaa gttgattcat acgtgtggca
     3001 aacatctacg aatcccagtg tgttttggac cgagggaaac gccccgccgc gcatgtccat
     3061 accgtttttg agcattggca acgcctattc aaatttctat gacggatggt ctgaattttc
     3121 caggaacgga gtttacggca tcaacacgct aaacaacatg ggcacgctat atgcaagaca
     3181 tgtcaacgct ggaagcacgg gtccaataaa aagcaccatt agaatctact tcaaaccgaa
     3241 gcatgtcaaa gcgtggatac ctagaccacc tagactctgc caatacgaga aggcaaagaa
     3301 cgtgaacttc caacccagcg gagttaccac tactaggcaa agcatcacta caatgacaaa
     3361 tacgggcgca tttggacaac aatccggaat ggtcttcaca ctcgaagatt tcgttgggga
     3421 ctggcgacag acagccggct acaacctgga ccaagtcctt gaacagggag gtgtgtccag
     3481 tttgtttcag aatctcgggg tgtccgtaac tccgatccaa aggattgtcc tgagcggtga
     3541 aaatgggctg aagatcgaca tccatgtcat catcccgtat gaaggtctga gcggcgacca
     3601 aatgggccag atcgaaaaaa tttttaaggt ggtgtaccct gtggatgatc atcactttaa
     3661 ggtgatcctg cactatggca cactggtaat cgacggggtt acgccgaaca tgatcgacta
     3721 tttcggacgg ccgtatgaag gcatcgccgt gttcgacggc aaaaagatca ctgtaacagg
     3781 gaccctgtgg aacggcaaca aaattatcga cgagcgcctg atcaaccccg acggctccct
     3841 gctgttccga gtaaccatca acggagtgac cggctggcgg ctgtgcgaac gcattctggc
     3901 gattaccacg atgacaaaca ctggtgcctt cgggcaacag tccggagcag tgtatgtggg
     3961 gaactacagg gtggtaaata gacatctagc taccagtgct gactggcaaa actgtgtgtg
     4021 ggaaagttac aacagagacc tcttagtgag cacgaccaca gcacatggat gtgatattat
     4081 agccagatgt cagtgcacaa cgggagtgta cttttgtgcg tccaaaaaca agcactaccc
     4141 aatttcgttt gaaggaccag gtctagtaga ggtccaagag agtgaatact accccaggag
     4201 ataccaatcc catgtgcttt tagcagctgg attttccgaa ccaggtgact gtggcggtat
     4261 cctaaggtgt gagcatggtg tcattggcat tgtgaccatg gggggtgaag gcgtggtcgg
     4321 ctttgcagac atccgtgatc tcctgtggct ggaagatgat gcaatggaac agggagtgaa
     4381 ggactatgtg gaacagcttg gaaatgcatt cggctccggc tttactaacc aaatatgtga
     4441 gcaagtcaac ctcctgaaag aatcactagt gggtcaagac tccatcttag agaaatctct
     4501 aaaagcctta gttaagataa tatcagcctt agtaattgtg gtgaggaacc acgatgacct
     4561 gatcactgtg actgccacac tagcccttat cggttgtacc tcgtccccgt ggcggtggct
     4621 caaacagaag gtgtcacaat attacggaat ccctatggct gaacgccaaa acaatagctg
     4681 gcttaagaaa tttactgaaa tgacaaatgc ttgcaagggt atggaatgga tagctgtcaa
     4741 aattcagaaa ttcattgaat ggctcaaagt aaaaattttg ccagaggtca gagaaaaaca
     4801 cgagttcctg aacagactta aacaactccc cttattagaa agtcagatcg ccacaatcga
     4861 gcagagcgcg ccatcccaaa gtgaccagga acaattattt tccaatgtcc aatactttgc
     4921 ccactattgc agaaagtacg ctcccctcta cgcagctgaa gcaaagaggg tgttctccct
     4981 tgagaagaag atgagcaatt acatacagtt caagtccaaa tgccgtattg aacctgtatg
     5041 tttgctcctg cacgggagcc ctggtgccgg caagtcggtg gcaacaaact taattggaag
     5101 gtcgcttgct gagaaactca acagctcagt gtactcacta ccgccagacc cagatcactt
     5161 cgacggatac aaacagcagg ccgtggtgat tatggacgat ctatgccaga atcctgatgg
     5221 gaaagacgtc tccttgttct gccaaatggt ttccagtgta gattttgtac cacccatggc
     5281 tgccctagaa gagaaaggca ttctgttcac ctcaccgttt gtcttggcat cgaccaatgc
     5341 aggatctatt aatgctccaa ccgtgtcaga tagcagagcc ttggcaagga gatttcactt
     5401 tgacatgaac atcgaggtta tttccatgta cagtcagaat ggcaagataa acatgcccat
     5461 gtcagtcaag acttgtgacg atgagtgttg cccggtcaat tttaaaaagt gctgccctct
     5521 tgtgtgtggg aaggctatac aattcattga tagaagaaca caggtcagat actctctaga
     5581 catgctagtc accgagatgt ttagggagta caatcataga catagcgtgg ggaccacgct
     5641 tgaggcactg ttccagggac caccagtata cagagagatc aaaattagcg ttgcaccaga
     5701 gacaccacca ccgcccgcca ttgcggacct gctcaaatcg gtagacagtg aggctgtgag
     5761 ggagtactgc aaagaaaaag gatggttggt tcctgagatc aactccaccc tccaaattga
     5821 gaaacatgtc agtcgggctt tcatttgctt acaggcattg accacatttg tgtcagtggc
     5881 tggaatcata tatataatat ataagctctt tgcgggtttt caaggtgctt atacaggagt
     5941 gcccaaccag aagcccagag tgcctaccct gaggcaagca aaagtgcaag gccctgcctt
     6001 tgagttcgcc gtcgcaatga tgaaaaggaa ctcaagcacg gtgaaaactg aatatggcga
     6061 gtttaccatg ctgggcatct atgacaggtg ggccgttttg ccacgccacg ccaaacctgg
     6121 gccaaccatc ttgatgaatg atcaagaggt tggtgtgcta gatgccaagg agctagtaga
     6181 caaggacggc accaacttag aactgacact actcaaattg aaccggaatg agaagttcag
     6241 agacatcaga ggcttcttag ccaaggagga agtggaggtt aatgaggcag tgctagcaat
     6301 taacaccagc aagtttccca acatgtacat tccagtagga caggtcacag aatacggctt
     6361 cctaaaccta ggtggcacac ccaccaagag aatgcttatg tacaacttcc ccacaagagc
     6421 aggccagtgt ggtggagtgc tcatgtccac cggcaaggta ctgggtatcc atgttggtgg
     6481 aaatggccat cagggcttct cagcagcact cctcaaacac tacttcaatg atgagcaagg
     6541 tgaaatagaa tttattgaga gctcaaagga cgccgggttt ccagtcatca acacaccaag
     6601 taaaacaaag ttggagccta gtgttttcca ccaggtcttt gaggggaaca aagaaccagc
     6661 agtactcagg agtggggatc cacgtctcaa ggccaatttt gaagaggcta tattttccaa
     6721 gtatatagga aatgtcaaca cacacgtgga tgagtacatg ctggaagcag tggaccacta
     6781 cgcaggccaa ctagccaccc tagatatcag cactgaacca atgaaactgg aggacgcagt
     6841 gtacggtacc gagggtcttg aggcgcttga tctaacaacg agtgccggtt acccatatgt
     6901 tgcactgggt atcaagaaga gggacatcct ctctaagaag actaaggacc taacaaagtt
     6961 aaaggaatgt atggacaagt atggcctgaa cctaccaatg gtgacttatg taaaagatga
     7021 gctcaggtcc atagagaagg tagcgaaagg aaagtctagg ctgattgagg cgtccagttt
     7081 gaatgattca gtggcgatga gacagacatt tggtaatctg tacaaaactt tccacctaaa
     7141 cccaggggtt gtgactggta gtgctgttgg gtgtgaccca gacctctttt ggagcaagat
     7201 accagtgatg ttagatggac atctcatagc atttgattac tctgggtacg atgctagctt
     7261 aagccctgtc tggtttgctt gcctaaaaat gttacttgag aagcttggat acacgcacaa
     7321 agagacaaac tacattgact acttgtgcaa ctcccatcac ctgtacaggg ataaacatta
     7381 ctttgtgagg ggtggcatgc cctcgggatg ttctggtacc agtattttca actcaatgat
     7441 taacaatatc ataattagga cactaatgct aaaagtgtac aaagggattg acttggacca
     7501 attcaggatg atcgcatatg gtgatgatgt gatcgcatcg tacccatggc ctatagatgc
     7561 atctttactc gctgaagctg gtaagggtta cgggctgatc atgacaccag cagataaggg
     7621 agagtgcttt aacgaagtta cctggaccaa cgccactttc ctaaagaggt attttagagc
     7681 agatgaacag taccccttcc tggtgcatcc tgttatgccc atgaaagaca tacacgaatc
     7741 aattagatgg accaaggatc caaagaacac ccaagatcac gtgcgctcac tgtgtctatt
     7801 agcttggcat aacggggagc acgaatatga ggagttcatc cgtaaaatta gaagcgtccc
     7861 agtcggacgt tgtttgaccc tccccgcgtt ttcaactcta cgcaggaaat ggttggactc
     7921 cttttagatt agagacaatt tgaaataatt tagattggct taaccctact gtgctaaccg
     7981 aaccagataa cggtacagta ggggtaaatt ctccgcattc ggtgcggaaa aaaaaaaaaa
     8041 aaaaaaaaaa aaaaacgcgt gtcgacctgc aggcatgcaa gcttgtattc tatagtgtca
     8101 cctaaatcgt atgtgtatga tacataaggt tatgtattaa ttgtagccgc gttctaacga
     8161 caatatgtac aagcctaatt gtgtagcatc tggcttactg aagcagaccc tatcatctct
     8221 ctcgtaaact gccgtcagag tcggtttggt tggacgaacc ttctgagttt ctggtaacgc
     8281 cgtcccgcac ccggaaatgg tcagcgaacc aatcagcagg gtcatcgcta gccagatcct
     8341 ctacgccgga cgcatcgtgg ccggcatcac cggcgccaca ggtgcggttg ctggcgccta
     8401 tatcgccgac atcaccgatg gggaagatcg ggctcgccac ttcgggctca tgagcgcttg
     8461 tttcggcgtg ggtatggtgg caggccccgt ggccggggga ctgttgggcg ccatctcctt
     8521 gcatgcacca ttccttgcgg cggcggtgct caacggcctc aacctactac tgggctgctt
     8581 cctaatgcag gagtcgcata agggagagcg tcgaatggtg cactctcagt acaatctgct
     8641 ctgatgccgc atagttaagc cagccccgac acccgccaac acccgctgac gcgccctgac
     8701 gggcttgtct gctcccggca tccgcttaca gacaagctgt gaccgtctcc gggagctgca
     8761 tgtgtcagag gttttcaccg tcatcaccga aacgcgcgag acgaaagggc ctcgtgatac
     8821 gcctattttt ataggttaat gtcatgataa taatggtttc ttagacgtca ggtggcactt
     8881 ttcggggaaa tgtgcgcgga acccctattt gtttattttt ctaaatacat tcaaatatgt
     8941 atccgctcat gagacaataa ccctgataaa tgcttcaata atattgaaaa aggaagagta
     9001 tgagtattca acatttccgt gtcgccctta ttcccttttt tgcggcattt tgccttcctg
     9061 tttttgctca cccagaaacg ctggtgaaag taaaagatgc tgaagatcag ttgggtgcac
     9121 gagtgggtta catcgaactg gatctcaaca gcggtaagat ccttgagagt tttcgccccg
     9181 aagaacgttt tccaatgatg agcactttta aagttctgct atgtggcgcg gtattatccc
     9241 gtattgacgc cgggcaagag caactcggtc gccgcataca ctattctcag aatgacttgg
     9301 ttgagtactc accagtcaca gaaaagcatc ttacggatgg catgacagta agagaattat
     9361 gcagtgctgc cataaccatg agtgataaca ctgcggccaa cttacttctg acaacgatcg
     9421 gaggaccgaa ggagctaacc gcttttttgc acaacatggg ggatcatgta actcgccttg
     9481 atcgttggga accggagctg aatgaagcca taccaaacga cgagcgtgac accacgatgc
     9541 ctgtagcaat ggcaacaacg ttgcgcaaac tattaactgg cgaactactt actctagctt
     9601 cccggcaaca attaatagac tggatggagg cggataaagt tgcaggacca cttctgcgct
     9661 cggcccttcc ggctggctgg tttattgctg ataaatctgg agccggtgag cgtgggtctc
     9721 gcggtatcat tgcagcactg gggccagatg gtaagccctc ccgtatcgta gttatctaca
     9781 cgacggggag tcaggcaact atggatgaac gaaatagaca gatcgctgag ataggtgcct
     9841 cactgattaa gcattggtaa ctgtcagacc aagtttactc atatatactt tagattgatt
     9901 taaaacttca tttttaattt aaaaggatct aggtgaagat cctttttgat aatctcatga
     9961 ccaaaatccc ttaacgtgag ttttcgttcc actgagcgtc agaccccgta gaaaagatca
    10021 aaggatcttc ttgagatcct ttttttctgc gcgtaatctg ctgcttgcaa acaaaaaaac
    10081 caccgctacc agcggtggtt tgtttgccgg atcaagagct accaactctt tttccgaagg
    10141 taactggctt cagcagagcg cagataccaa atactgtcct tctagtgtag ccgtagttag
    10201 gccaccactt caagaactct gtagcaccgc ctacatacct cgctctgcta atcctgttac
    10261 cagtggctgc tgccagtggc gataagtcgt gtcttaccgg gttggactca agacgatagt
    10321 taccggataa ggcgcagcgg tcgggctgaa cggggggttc gtgcacacag cccagcttgg
    10381 agcgaacgac ctacaccgaa ctgagatacc tacagcgtga gctatgagaa agcgccacgc
    10441 ttcccgaagg gagaaaggcg gacaggtatc cggtaagcgg cagggtcgga acaggagagc
    10501 gcacgaggga gcttccaggg ggaaacgcct ggtatcttta tagtcctgtc gggtttcgcc
    10561 acctctgact tgagcgtcga tttttgtgat gctcgtcagg ggggcggagc ctatggaaaa
    10621 acgccagcaa cgcggccttt ttacggttcc tggccttttg ctggcctttt gctcacatgt
    10681 tctttcctgc gttatcccct gattctgtgg ataaccgtat taccgccttt gagtgagctg
    10741 ataccgctcg ccgcagccga acgaccgagc gcagcgagtc agtgagcgag gaagcggaag
    10801 agcgcctgat gcggtatttt ctccttacgc atctgtgcgg tatttcacac cgcatatggt
    10861 gcactctcag tacaatctgc tctgatgcgc tacgtgactg ggtcatggct gcgccccgac
    10921 acccgccaac acccgctgac gcgccctgac gggcttgtct gctcccggca tccgcttaca
    10981 gacaagctgt gaccgtctcc gggagctgca tgtgtcagag gttttcaccg tcatcaccga
    11041 aacgcgcgag gcccagctgg cttatcgaaa t
//
