# Supplementary material for: A Fluorescent Reporter Virus Toolkit for Interrogating Enterovirus Biology and Host Interactions
Source: Viruses. 2025 May 30;17(6):796. doi: 10.3390/v17060796 (PMC12197625; doi:10.3390/v17060796)
Supplement: Supplementary file 1 [file viruses-17-00796-s001.zip › Sequences files/CVB3_P1_mCherry.gb]

LOCUS       Exported               11240 bp ds-DNA    circular SYN 06-MAR.-2025
DEFINITION  .
ACCESSION   .
VERSION     .
KEYWORDS    CVB3_P1_mCherry
SOURCE      synthetic DNA construct
  ORGANISM  synthetic DNA construct
REFERENCE   1  (bases 1 to 11240)
  AUTHORS   mireya
  TITLE     Direct Submission
  JOURNAL   Exported jueves, 6 de mar. de 2025 from SnapGene 2.3.2
            http://www.snapgene.com
FEATURES             Location/Qualifiers
     source          1..11240
                     /organism="synthetic DNA construct"
                     /mol_type="other DNA"
     misc_feature    35..776
                     /note="IRES"
                     /note="note=""direct strand 
                     translation""translation=""LKQPVG*"""
     misc_feature    777..983
                     /note="VP4"
     misc_feature    984..1772
                     /note="VP2"
     misc_feature    1773..2486
                     /note="VP3"
     misc_feature    2487..3329
                     /note="VP1"
     CDS             3345..4049
                     /note="mCherry"
     CDS             4065..4514
                     /codon_start=1
                     /note="2A"
                     /translation="GAFGQQSGAVYVGNYRVVNRHLATSADWQNCVWESYNRDLLVSTT
                     TAHGCDIIARCQCTTGVYFCASKNKHYPISFEGPGLVEVQESEYYPRRYQSHVLLAAGF
                     SEPGDCGGILRCEHGVIGIVTMGGEGVVGFADIRDLLWLEDDAMEQ"
     misc_feature    4515..4811
                     /note="2B"
     misc_feature    4812..5798
                     /note="2C"
     misc_feature    5799..6065
                     /note="3A"
     CDS             6066..6131
                     /codon_start=1
                     /note="3B"
                     /translation="GAYTGVPNQKPRVPTLRQAKVQ"
     misc_feature    6132..6680
                     /note="3C"
     misc_feature    6681..8066
                     /note="3D"
     misc_feature    8188..8218
                     /note="MCS"
                     /note="pUC18/19 multiple cloning site"
     promoter        complement(8223..8241)
                     /note="SP6 promoter"
                     /note="promoter for bacteriophage SP6 RNA polymerase"
     primer_bind     complement(8224..8241)
                     /note="SP6"
     promoter        9029..9133
                     /gene="bla"
                     /note="AmpR promoter"
     CDS             9134..9994
                     /codon_start=1
                     /gene="bla"
                     /product="beta-lactamase"
                     /note="AmpR"
                     /note="confers resistance to ampicillin, carbenicillin, and
                     related antibiotics"
                     /translation="MSIQHFRVALIPFFAAFCLPVFAHPETLVKVKDAEDQLGARVGYI
                     ELDLNSGKILESFRPEERFPMMSTFKVLLCGAVLSRIDAGQEQLGRRIHYSQNDLVEYS
                     PVTEKHLTDGMTVRELCSAAITMSDNTAANLLLTTIGGPKELTAFLHNMGDHVTRLDRW
                     EPELNEAIPNDERDTTMPVAMATTLRKLLTGELLTLASRQQLIDWMEADKVAGPLLRSA
                     LPAGWFIADKSGAGERGSRGIIAALGPDGKPSRIVVIYTTGSQATMDERNRQIAEIGAS
                     LIKHW"
     rep_origin      10143..10771
                     /direction=RIGHT
                     /note="ColE1 origin"
     rep_origin      10165..10753
                     /direction=RIGHT
                     /note="ori"
                     /note="high-copy-number ColE1/pMB1/pBR322/pUC origin of 
                     replication"
     primer_bind     11206..11225
                     /note="T7"
     promoter        11206..11224
                     /note="T7 promoter"
                     /note="promoter for bacteriophage T7 RNA polymerase"
ORIGIN
        1 ggccgaaagg ccgaaaaccc ggtatcccgg gttcttaaaa cagcctgtgg gttgatccca
       61 cccacagggc ccattgggcg ctagcactct ggtatcacgg tacctttgtg cgcctgtttt
      121 ataccccctc ccccaactgt aacttagaag taacacacac cgatcaacag tcagcgtggc
      181 acaccagcca cgttttgatc aagcacttct gttaccccgg actgagtatc aatagactgc
      241 tcacgcggtt gaaggagaaa gcgttcgtta tccggccaac tacttcgaaa aacctagtaa
      301 caccgtggaa gttgcagagt gtttcgctca gcactacccc agtgtagatc aggtcgatga
      361 gtcaccgcat tccccacggg cgaccgtggc ggtggctgcg ttggcggcct gcccatgggg
      421 aaacccatgg gacgctctaa tacagacatg gtgcgaagag tctattgagc tagttggtag
      481 tcctccggcc cctgaatgcg gctaatccta actgcggagc acacaccctc aagccagagg
      541 gcagtgtgtc gtaacgggca actctgcagc ggaaccgact actttgggtg tccgtgtttc
      601 attttattcc tatactggct gcttatggtg acaattgaga gatcgttacc atatagctat
      661 tggattggcc atccggtgac taatagagct attatatatc cctttgttgg gtttatacca
      721 cttagcttga aagaggttaa aacattacaa ttcattgtta agttgaatac agcaaaatgg
      781 gagctcaagt atcaacgcaa aagactgggg cacatgagac caggctgaat gctagcggca
      841 attccatcat tcactacaca aatattaatt attacaagga tgccgcatcc aactcagcca
      901 atcggcagga tttcactcaa gacccgggca agttcacaga accagtgaaa gatatcatga
      961 ttaaatcact accagctctc aactccccca cagtagagga gtgcggatac agtgacaggg
     1021 cgagatcaat cacattaggt aactccacca taacgactca ggaatgcgcc aacgtggtgg
     1081 tgggctatgg agtatggcca gattatctaa aggatagtga ggcaacagca gaggaccaac
     1141 cgacccaacc agacgttgcc acatgtaggt tctataccct tgactctgtg caatggcaga
     1201 aaacctcacc aggatggtgg tggaagctgc ccgatgcttt gtcgaactta ggactgtttg
     1261 ggcagaacat gcagtaccac tacttaggcc gaactgggta taccgtacat gtgcagtgca
     1321 atgcatctaa gttccaccaa ggatgcttgc tagtagtgtg tgtaccggaa gctgagatgg
     1381 gttgcgcaac gctagacaac accccatcca gtgcagaatt gctggggggc gatagcgcaa
     1441 aggagtttgc ggacaaaccg gtcgcatccg ggtccaacaa gttggtacag agggtggtgt
     1501 ataatgcagg catgggggtg ggtgttggaa acctcaccat tttcccccac caatggatca
     1561 acctacgcac caataatagt gctacaattg tgatgccata caccaacagt gtacctatgg
     1621 ataacatgtt taggcataac aacgtcaccc taatggttat cccatttgta ccgctagatt
     1681 actgccctgg gtccaccacg tacgtcccaa ttacggtcac gatagcccca atgtgtgccg
     1741 agtacaatgg gttacgttta gcagggcacc agggcttacc aaccatgaat actccgggga
     1801 gctgtcaatt tctgacatca gacgacttcc aatcaccatc cgccatgccg caatatgacg
     1861 tcacaccaga gatgaggata cctggtgagg tgaaaaactt gatggaaata gctgaggttg
     1921 actcagttgt cccagtccaa aatgttggag agaaggtcaa ctctatggaa gcataccaga
     1981 tacctgtgag atccaacgaa ggatctggaa cgcaagtatt cggctttcca ctgcaaccag
     2041 ggtactcgag tgtttttagt cggacgctcc taggagagat cttgaactat tatacacatt
     2101 ggtcaggcag cataaagctt acgtttatgt tctgtggttc ggccatggct actggaaaat
     2161 tccttttggc atactcacca ccaggtgctg gagctcctac aaaaagggtt gatgctatgc
     2221 ttggtactca tgtaatttgg gacgtggggc tacaatcaag ttgcgtgctg tgtataccct
     2281 ggataagcca aacacactac cggtttgttg cttcagatga gtataccgca gggggtttta
     2341 ttacgtgctg gtatcaaaca aacatagtgg tcccagcgga tgcccaaagc tcctgttaca
     2401 tcatgtgttt cgtgtcagca tgcaatgact tctctgtcag gctattgaag gacactcctt
     2461 tcatttcgca gcaaaacttt ttccagggcc cagtggaaga cgcgataaca gccgctatag
     2521 ggagagttgc ggataccgtg ggtacagggc caaccaactc agaagctata ccagcactca
     2581 ctgctgctga gacgggtcac acgtcacaag tagtgccggg tgacactatg cagacacgcc
     2641 acgttaagaa ctaccattca aggtccgagt caaccataga gaacttccta tgtaggtcag
     2701 catgcgtgta ctttacggag tataaaaact caggtgccaa gcggtatgct gaatgggtat
     2761 taacaccacg acaagcagca caacttagga gaaagctaga attctttacc tacgtccggt
     2821 tcgacctgga gctgacgttt gtcataacaa gtactcaaca gccctcaacc acacagaacc
     2881 aagatgcaca gatcctaaca caccaaatta tgtatgtacc accaggtgga cctgtaccag
     2941 ataaagttga ttcatacgtg tggcaaacat ctacgaatcc cagtgtgttt tggaccgagg
     3001 gaaacgcccc gccgcgcatg tccataccgt ttttgagcat tggcaacgcc tattcaaatt
     3061 tctatgacgg atggtctgaa ttttccagga acggagttta cggcatcaac acgctaaaca
     3121 acatgggcac gctatatgca agacatgtca acgctggaag cacgggtcca ataaaaagca
     3181 ccattagaat ctacttcaaa ccgaagcatg tcaaagcgtg gatacctaga ccacctagac
     3241 tctgccaata cgagaaggca aagaacgtga acttccaacc cagcggagtt accactacta
     3301 ggcaaagcat cactacaatg acaaatacgg gcgcatttgg acaagtgagc aagggcgagg
     3361 aggataacat ggccatcatc aaggagttca tgcgcttcaa ggtgcacatg gagggctccg
     3421 tgaacggcca cgagttcgag atcgagggcg agggcgaggg ccgcccctac gagggcaccc
     3481 agaccgccaa gctgaaggtg accaagggtg gccccctgcc cttcgcctgg gacatcctgt
     3541 cccctcagtt catgtacggc tccaaggcct acgtgaagca ccccgccgac atccccgact
     3601 acttgaagct gtccttcccc gagggcttca agtgggagcg cgtgatgaac ttcgaggacg
     3661 gcggcgtggt gaccgtgacc caggactcct ccctgcagga cggcgagttc atctacaagg
     3721 tgaagctgcg cggcaccaac ttcccctccg acggccccgt aatgcagaag aagaccatgg
     3781 gctgggaggc ctcctccgag cggatgtacc ccgaggacgg cgccctgaag ggcgagatca
     3841 agcagaggct gaagctgaag gacggcggcc actacgacgc tgaggtcaag accacctaca
     3901 aggccaagaa gcccgtgcag ctgcccggcg cctacaacgt caacatcaag ttggacatca
     3961 cctcccacaa cgaggactac accatcgtgg aacagtacga acgcgccgag ggccgccact
     4021 ccaccggcgg catggacgag ctgtacaaga cgatgacaaa cactggcgca tttggacaac
     4081 aatcaggggc agtgtatgtg gggaactaca gggtggtaaa tagacatcta gctaccagtg
     4141 ctgactggca aaactgtgtg tgggaaagtt acaacagaga cctcttagtg agcacgacca
     4201 cagcacatgg atgtgatatt atagccagat gtcagtgcac aacgggagtg tacttttgtg
     4261 cgtccaaaaa caagcactac ccaatttcgt ttgaaggacc aggtctagta gaggtccaag
     4321 agagtgaata ctaccccagg agataccaat cccatgtgct tttagcagct ggattttccg
     4381 aaccaggtga ctgtggcggt atcctaaggt gtgagcatgg tgtcattggc attgtgacca
     4441 tggggggtga aggcgtggtc ggctttgcag acatccgtga tctcctgtgg ctggaagatg
     4501 atgcaatgga acagggagtg aaggactatg tggaacagct tggaaatgca ttcggctccg
     4561 gctttactaa ccaaatatgt gagcaagtca acctcctgaa agaatcacta gtgggtcaag
     4621 actccatctt agagaaatct ctaaaagcct tagttaagat aatatcagcc ttagtaattg
     4681 tggtgaggaa ccacgatgac ctgatcactg tgactgccac actagccctt atcggttgta
     4741 cctcgtcccc gtggcggtgg ctcaaacaga aggtgtcaca atattacgga atccctatgg
     4801 ctgaacgcca aaacaatagc tggcttaaga aatttactga aatgacaaat gcttgcaagg
     4861 gtatggaatg gatagctgtc aaaattcaga aattcattga atggctcaaa gtaaaaattt
     4921 tgccagaggt cagagaaaaa cacgagttcc tgaacagact taaacaactc cccttattag
     4981 aaagtcagat cgccacaatc gagcagagcg cgccatccca aagtgaccag gaacaattat
     5041 tttccaatgt ccaatacttt gcccactatt gcagaaagta cgctcccctc tacgcagctg
     5101 aagcaaagag ggtgttctcc cttgagaaga agatgagcaa ttacatacag ttcaagtcca
     5161 aatgccgtat tgaacctgta tgtttgctcc tgcacgggag ccctggtgcc ggcaagtcgg
     5221 tggcaacaaa cttaattgga aggtcgcttg ctgagaaact caacagctca gtgtactcac
     5281 taccgccaga cccagatcac ttcgacggat acaaacagca ggccgtggtg attatggacg
     5341 atctatgcca gaatcctgat gggaaagacg tctccttgtt ctgccaaatg gtttccagtg
     5401 tagattttgt accacccatg gctgccctag aagagaaagg cattctgttc acctcaccgt
     5461 ttgtcttggc atcgaccaat gcaggatcta ttaatgctcc aaccgtgtca gatagcagag
     5521 ccttggcaag gagatttcac tttgacatga acatcgaggt tatttccatg tacagtcaga
     5581 atggcaagat aaacatgccc atgtcagtca agacttgtga cgatgagtgt tgcccggtca
     5641 attttaaaaa gtgctgccct cttgtgtgtg ggaaggctat acaattcatt gatagaagaa
     5701 cacaggtcag atactctcta gacatgctag tcaccgagat gtttagggag tacaatcata
     5761 gacatagcgt ggggaccacg cttgaggcac tgttccaggg accaccagta tacagagaga
     5821 tcaaaattag cgttgcacca gagacaccac caccgcccgc cattgcggac ctgctcaaat
     5881 cggtagacag tgaggctgtg agggagtact gcaaagaaaa aggatggttg gttcctgaga
     5941 tcaactccac cctccaaatt gagaaacatg tcagtcgggc tttcatttgc ttacaggcat
     6001 tgaccacatt tgtgtcagtg gctggaatca tatatataat atataagctc tttgcgggtt
     6061 ttcaaggtgc ttatacagga gtgcccaacc agaagcccag agtgcctacc ctgaggcaag
     6121 caaaagtgca aggccctgcc tttgagttcg ccgtcgcaat gatgaaaagg aactcaagca
     6181 cggtgaaaac tgaatatggc gagtttacca tgctgggcat ctatgacagg tgggccgttt
     6241 tgccacgcca cgccaaacct gggccaacca tcttgatgaa tgatcaagag gttggtgtgc
     6301 tagatgccaa ggagctagta gacaaggacg gcaccaactt agaactgaca ctactcaaat
     6361 tgaaccggaa tgagaagttc agagacatca gaggcttctt agccaaggag gaagtggagg
     6421 ttaatgaggc agtgctagca attaacacca gcaagtttcc caacatgtac attccagtag
     6481 gacaggtcac agaatacggc ttcctaaacc taggtggcac acccaccaag agaatgctta
     6541 tgtacaactt ccccacaaga gcaggccagt gtggtggagt gctcatgtcc accggcaagg
     6601 tactgggtat ccatgttggt ggaaatggcc atcagggctt ctcagcagca ctcctcaaac
     6661 actacttcaa tgatgagcaa ggtgaaatag aatttattga gagctcaaag gacgccgggt
     6721 ttccagtcat caacacacca agtaaaacaa agttggagcc tagtgttttc caccaggtct
     6781 ttgaggggaa caaagaacca gcagtactca ggagtgggga tccacgtctc aaggccaatt
     6841 ttgaagaggc tatattttcc aagtatatag gaaatgtcaa cacacacgtg gatgagtaca
     6901 tgctggaagc agtggaccac tacgcaggcc aactagccac cctagatatc agcactgaac
     6961 caatgaaact ggaggacgca gtgtacggta ccgagggtct tgaggcgctt gatctaacaa
     7021 cgagtgccgg ttacccatat gttgcactgg gtatcaagaa gagggacatc ctctctaaga
     7081 agactaagga cctaacaaag ttaaaggaat gtatggacaa gtatggcctg aacctaccaa
     7141 tggtgactta tgtaaaagat gagctcaggt ccatagagaa ggtagcgaaa ggaaagtcta
     7201 ggctgattga ggcgtccagt ttgaatgatt cagtggcgat gagacagaca tttggtaatc
     7261 tgtacaaaac tttccaccta aacccagggg ttgtgactgg tagtgctgtt gggtgtgacc
     7321 cagacctctt ttggagcaag ataccagtga tgttagatgg acatctcata gcatttgatt
     7381 actctgggta cgatgctagc ttaagccctg tctggtttgc ttgcctaaaa atgttacttg
     7441 agaagcttgg atacacgcac aaagagacaa actacattga ctacttgtgc aactcccatc
     7501 acctgtacag ggataaacat tactttgtga ggggtggcat gccctcggga tgttctggta
     7561 ccagtatttt caactcaatg attaacaata tcataattag gacactaatg ctaaaagtgt
     7621 acaaagggat tgacttggac caattcagga tgatcgcata tggtgatgat gtgatcgcat
     7681 cgtacccatg gcctatagat gcatctttac tcgctgaagc tggtaagggt tacgggctga
     7741 tcatgacacc agcagataag ggagagtgct ttaacgaagt tacctggacc aacgccactt
     7801 tcctaaagag gtattttaga gcagatgaac agtacccctt cctggtgcat cctgttatgc
     7861 ccatgaaaga catacacgaa tcaattagat ggaccaagga tccaaagaac acccaagatc
     7921 acgtgcgctc actgtgtcta ttagcttggc ataacgggga gcacgaatat gaggagttca
     7981 tccgtaaaat tagaagcgtc ccagtcggac gttgtttgac cctccccgcg ttttcaactc
     8041 tacgcaggaa atggttggac tccttttaga ttagagacaa tttgaaataa tttagattgg
     8101 cttaacccta ctgtgctaac cgaaccagat aacggtacag taggggtaaa ttctccgcat
     8161 tcggtgcgga aaaaaaaaaa aaaaaaaaac gcgtgtcgac ctgcaggcat gcaagcttgt
     8221 attctatagt gtcacctaaa tcgtatgtgt atgatacata aggttatgta ttaattgtag
     8281 ccgcgttcta acgacaatat gtacaagcct aattgtgtag catctggctt actgaagcag
     8341 accctatcat ctctctcgta aactgccgtc agagtcggtt tggttggacg aaccttctga
     8401 gtttctggta acgccgtccc gcacccggaa atggtcagcg aaccaatcag cagggtcatc
     8461 gctagccaga tcctctacgc cggacgcatc gtggccggca tcaccggcgc cacaggtgcg
     8521 gttgctggcg cctatatcgc cgacatcacc gatggggaag atcgggctcg ccacttcggg
     8581 ctcatgagcg cttgtttcgg cgtgggtatg gtggcaggcc ccgtggccgg gggactgttg
     8641 ggcgccatct ccttgcatgc accattcctt gcggcggcgg tgctcaacgg cctcaaccta
     8701 ctactgggct gcttcctaat gcaggagtcg cataagggag agcgtcgaat ggtgcactct
     8761 cagtacaatc tgctctgatg ccgcatagtt aagccagccc cgacacccgc caacacccgc
     8821 tgacgcgccc tgacgggctt gtctgctccc ggcatccgct tacagacaag ctgtgaccgt
     8881 ctccgggagc tgcatgtgtc agaggttttc accgtcatca ccgaaacgcg cgagacgaaa
     8941 gggcctcgtg atacgcctat ttttataggt taatgtcatg ataataatgg tttcttagac
     9001 gtcaggtggc acttttcggg gaaatgtgcg cggaacccct atttgtttat ttttctaaat
     9061 acattcaaat atgtatccgc tcatgagaca ataaccctga taaatgcttc aataatattg
     9121 aaaaaggaag agtatgagta ttcaacattt ccgtgtcgcc cttattccct tttttgcggc
     9181 attttgcctt cctgtttttg ctcacccaga aacgctggtg aaagtaaaag atgctgaaga
     9241 tcagttgggt gcacgagtgg gttacatcga actggatctc aacagcggta agatccttga
     9301 gagttttcgc cccgaagaac gttttccaat gatgagcact tttaaagttc tgctatgtgg
     9361 cgcggtatta tcccgtattg acgccgggca agagcaactc ggtcgccgca tacactattc
     9421 tcagaatgac ttggttgagt actcaccagt cacagaaaag catcttacgg atggcatgac
     9481 agtaagagaa ttatgcagtg ctgccataac catgagtgat aacactgcgg ccaacttact
     9541 tctgacaacg atcggaggac cgaaggagct aaccgctttt ttgcacaaca tgggggatca
     9601 tgtaactcgc cttgatcgtt gggaaccgga gctgaatgaa gccataccaa acgacgagcg
     9661 tgacaccacg atgcctgtag caatggcaac aacgttgcgc aaactattaa ctggcgaact
     9721 acttactcta gcttcccggc aacaattaat agactggatg gaggcggata aagttgcagg
     9781 accacttctg cgctcggccc ttccggctgg ctggtttatt gctgataaat ctggagccgg
     9841 tgagcgtggg tctcgcggta tcattgcagc actggggcca gatggtaagc cctcccgtat
     9901 cgtagttatc tacacgacgg ggagtcaggc aactatggat gaacgaaata gacagatcgc
     9961 tgagataggt gcctcactga ttaagcattg gtaactgtca gaccaagttt actcatatat
    10021 actttagatt gatttaaaac ttcattttta atttaaaagg atctaggtga agatcctttt
    10081 tgataatctc atgaccaaaa tcccttaacg tgagttttcg ttccactgag cgtcagaccc
    10141 cgtagaaaag atcaaaggat cttcttgaga tccttttttt ctgcgcgtaa tctgctgctt
    10201 gcaaacaaaa aaaccaccgc taccagcggt ggtttgtttg ccggatcaag agctaccaac
    10261 tctttttccg aaggtaactg gcttcagcag agcgcagata ccaaatactg tccttctagt
    10321 gtagccgtag ttaggccacc acttcaagaa ctctgtagca ccgcctacat acctcgctct
    10381 gctaatcctg ttaccagtgg ctgctgccag tggcgataag tcgtgtctta ccgggttgga
    10441 ctcaagacga tagttaccgg ataaggcgca gcggtcgggc tgaacggggg gttcgtgcac
    10501 acagcccagc ttggagcgaa cgacctacac cgaactgaga tacctacagc gtgagctatg
    10561 agaaagcgcc acgcttcccg aagggagaaa ggcggacagg tatccggtaa gcggcagggt
    10621 cggaacagga gagcgcacga gggagcttcc agggggaaac gcctggtatc tttatagtcc
    10681 tgtcgggttt cgccacctct gacttgagcg tcgatttttg tgatgctcgt caggggggcg
    10741 gagcctatgg aaaaacgcca gcaacgcggc ctttttacgg ttcctggcct tttgctggcc
    10801 ttttgctcac atgttctttc ctgcgttatc ccctgattct gtggataacc gtattaccgc
    10861 ctttgagtga gctgataccg ctcgccgcag ccgaacgacc gagcgcagcg agtcagtgag
    10921 cgaggaagcg gaagagcgcc tgatgcggta ttttctcctt acgcatctgt gcggtatttc
    10981 acaccgcata tggtgcactc tcagtacaat ctgctctgat gcgctacgtg actgggtcat
    11041 ggctgcgccc cgacacccgc caacacccgc tgacgcgccc tgacgggctt gtctgctccc
    11101 ggcatccgct tacagacaag ctgtgaccgt ctccgggagc tgcatgtgtc agaggttttc
    11161 accgtcatca ccgaaacgcg cgaggcccag ctggcttatc gaaattaata cgactcacta
    11221 tagggtgttt taactgatga
//
