# Supplementary material for: A Fluorescent Reporter Virus Toolkit for Interrogating Enterovirus Biology and Host Interactions
Source: Viruses. 2025 May 30;17(6):796. doi: 10.3390/v17060796 (PMC12197625; doi:10.3390/v17060796)
Supplement: Supplementary file 1 [file viruses-17-00796-s001.zip › Sequences files/CVB3_P2_mCherry.gb]

LOCUS       Exported               11255 bp ds-DNA    circular SYN 06-MAR.-2025
DEFINITION  .
ACCESSION   .
VERSION     .
KEYWORDS    CVB3_P2_mCherry
SOURCE      synthetic DNA construct
  ORGANISM  synthetic DNA construct
REFERENCE   1  (bases 1 to 11255)
  AUTHORS   .
  TITLE     Direct Submission
  JOURNAL   Exported jueves, 6 de mar. de 2025 from SnapGene 2.3.2
            http://www.snapgene.com
COMMENT     Ligation of : CVB3_nancy.xdna [6822 nt] : (AvrII[5774] / 
            AvrII[2069]) to CVB3_nancy_dmsP2.xdna [3701 nt] : (AvrII[2069] / 
            AvrII[5774])
FEATURES             Location/Qualifiers
     source          1..11255
                     /organism="synthetic DNA construct"
                     /mol_type="other DNA"
     misc_feature    35..776
                     /note="IRES"
                     /note="note=""direct strand 
                     translation""translation=""LKQPVG*"""
     misc_feature    777..983
                     /note="VP4"
     misc_feature    984..1772
                     /note="VP2"
     misc_feature    1773..2486
                     /note="VP3"
     misc_feature    2045..2050
                     /note="XHO1"
                     /note="note=""direct strand 
                     translation""translation=""LE"""
     misc_feature    2077..2082
                     /note="bglII"
                     /note="note=""direct strand 
                     translation""translation=""RS"""
     CDS             2487..3329
                     /codon_start=1
                     /note="VP1"
                     /translation="GPVEDAITAAIGRVADTVGTGPTNSEAIPALTAAETGHTSQVVPG
                     DTMQTRHVKNYHSRSESTIENFLCRSACVYFTEYKNSGAKRYAEWVLTPRQAAQLRRKL
                     EFFTYVRFDLELTFVITSTQQPSTTQNQDAQILTHQIMYVPPGGPVPDKVDSYVWQTST
                     NPSVFWTEGNAPPRMSIPFLSIGNAYSNFYDGWSEFSRNGVYGINTLNNMGTLYARHVN
                     AGSTGPIKSTIRIYFKPKHVKAWIPRPPRLCQYEKAKNVNFQPSGVTTTRQSITTMTNT
                     "
     misc_feature    3297..3302
                     /note="mlu1"
                     /note="note=""direct strand 
                     translation""translation=""TR"""
     CDS             3330..3779
                     /codon_start=1
                     /note="2A"
                     /translation="GAFGQQSGAVYVGNYRVVNRHLATSADWQNCVWESYNRDLLVSTT
                     TAHGCDIIARCQCTTGVYFCASKNKHYPISFEGPGLVEVQESEYYPRRYQSHVLLAAGF
                     SEPGDCGGILRCEHGVIGIVTMGGEGVVGFADIRDLLWLEDDAMEQ"
     misc_feature    3780..4076
                     /note="2B"
     misc_feature    4077..5063
                     /note="2C"
     misc_feature    4206..4220
                     /note="mluI_like_site"
     misc_feature    5102..5107
                     /note="KPN2I"
                     /note="note=""direct strand 
                     translation""translation=""SG"""
     CDS             5103..5807
                     /note="mCherry"
     CDS             5823..6089
                     /codon_start=1
                     /note="3A"
                     /translation="GPPVYREIKISVAPETPPPPAIADLLKSVDSEAVREYCKEKGWLV
                     PEINSTLQIEKHVSRAFICLQALTTFVSVAGIIYIIYKLFAGFQ"
     misc_feature    5943..6619
                     /note="3D [5']"
     CDS             6090..6155
                     /codon_start=1
                     /note="3B"
                     /translation="GAYTGVPNQKPRVPTLRQAKVQ"
     CDS             6156..6704
                     /codon_start=1
                     /note="3C"
                     /translation="GPAFEFAVAMMKRNSSTVKTEYGEFTMLGIYDRWAVLPRHAKPGP
                     TILMNDQEVGVLDAKELVDKDGTNLELTLLKLNRNEKFRDIRGFLAKEEVEVNEAVLAI
                     NTSKFPNMYIPVGQVTEYGFLNLGGTPTKRMLMYNFPTRAGQCGGVLMSTGKVLGIHVG
                     GNGHQGFSAALLKHYFNDEQ"
     CDS             6705..8090
                     /codon_start=1
                     /note="3D"
                     /translation="GEIEFIESSKDAGFPVINTPSKTKLEPSVFHQVFEGNKEPAVLRS
                     GDPRLKANFEEAIFSKYIGNVNTHVDEYMLEAVDHYAGQLATLDISTEPMKLEDAVYGT
                     EGLEALDLTTSAGYPYVALGIKKRDILSKKTKDLTKLKECMDKYGLNLPMVTYVKDELR
                     SIEKVAKGKSRLIEASSLNDSVAMRQTFGNLYKTFHLNPGVVTGSAVGCDPDLFWSKIP
                     VMLDGHLIAFDYSGYDASLSPVWFACLKMLLEKLGYTHKETNYIDYLCNSHHLYRDKHY
                     FVRGGMPSGCSGTSIFNSMINNIIIRTLMLKVYKGIDLDQFRMIAYGDDVIASYPWPID
                     ASLLAEAGKGYGLIMTPADKGECFNEVTWTNATFLKRYFRADEQYPFLVHPVMPMKDIH
                     ESIRWTKDPKNTQDHVRSLCLLAWHNGEHEYEEFIRKIRSVPVGRCLTLPAFSTLRRKW
                     LDSF"
     misc_feature    7379..8090
                     /note="3D [3']"
     promoter        complement(8238..8256)
                     /note="SP6 promoter"
                     /note="promoter for bacteriophage SP6 RNA polymerase"
     primer_bind     complement(8239..8256)
                     /note="SP6"
     promoter        9044..9148
                     /gene="bla"
                     /note="AmpR promoter"
     CDS             9149..10009
                     /codon_start=1
                     /gene="bla"
                     /product="beta-lactamase"
                     /note="AmpR"
                     /note="confers resistance to ampicillin, carbenicillin, and
                     related antibiotics"
                     /translation="MSIQHFRVALIPFFAAFCLPVFAHPETLVKVKDAEDQLGARVGYI
                     ELDLNSGKILESFRPEERFPMMSTFKVLLCGAVLSRIDAGQEQLGRRIHYSQNDLVEYS
                     PVTEKHLTDGMTVRELCSAAITMSDNTAANLLLTTIGGPKELTAFLHNMGDHVTRLDRW
                     EPELNEAIPNDERDTTMPVAMATTLRKLLTGELLTLASRQQLIDWMEADKVAGPLLRSA
                     LPAGWFIADKSGAGERGSRGIIAALGPDGKPSRIVVIYTTGSQATMDERNRQIAEIGAS
                     LIKHW"
     rep_origin      10158..10786
                     /direction=RIGHT
                     /note="ColE1 origin"
     rep_origin      10180..10768
                     /direction=RIGHT
                     /note="ori"
                     /note="high-copy-number ColE1/pMB1/pBR322/pUC origin of 
                     replication"
     primer_bind     11221..11240
                     /note="T7"
     promoter        11221..11239
                     /note="T7 promoter"
                     /note="promoter for bacteriophage T7 RNA polymerase"
ORIGIN
        1 ggccgaaagg ccgaaaaccc ggtatcccgg gttcttaaaa cagcctgtgg gttgatccca
       61 cccacagggc ccattgggcg ctagcactct ggtatcacgg tacctttgtg cgcctgtttt
      121 ataccccctc ccccaactgt aacttagaag taacacacac cgatcaacag tcagcgtggc
      181 acaccagcca cgttttgatc aagcacttct gttaccccgg actgagtatc aatagactgc
      241 tcacgcggtt gaaggagaaa gcgttcgtta tccggccaac tacttcgaaa aacctagtaa
      301 caccgtggaa gttgcagagt gtttcgctca gcactacccc agtgtagatc aggtcgatga
      361 gtcaccgcat tccccacggg cgaccgtggc ggtggctgcg ttggcggcct gcccatgggg
      421 aaacccatgg gacgctctaa tacagacatg gtgcgaagag tctattgagc tagttggtag
      481 tcctccggcc cctgaatgcg gctaatccta actgcggagc acacaccctc aagccagagg
      541 gcagtgtgtc gtaacgggca actctgcagc ggaaccgact actttgggtg tccgtgtttc
      601 attttattcc tatactggct gcttatggtg acaattgaga gatcgttacc atatagctat
      661 tggattggcc atccggtgac taatagagct attatatatc cctttgttgg gtttatacca
      721 cttagcttga aagaggttaa aacattacaa ttcattgtta agttgaatac agcaaaatgg
      781 gagctcaagt atcaacgcaa aagactgggg cacatgagac caggctgaat gctagcggca
      841 attccatcat tcactacaca aatattaatt attacaagga tgccgcatcc aactcagcca
      901 atcggcagga tttcactcaa gacccgggca agttcacaga accagtgaaa gatatcatga
      961 ttaaatcact accagctctc aactccccca cagtagagga gtgcggatac agtgacaggg
     1021 cgagatcaat cacattaggt aactccacca taacgactca ggaatgcgcc aacgtggtgg
     1081 tgggctatgg agtatggcca gattatctaa aggatagtga ggcaacagca gaggaccaac
     1141 cgacccaacc agacgttgcc acatgtaggt tctataccct tgactctgtg caatggcaga
     1201 aaacctcacc aggatggtgg tggaagctgc ccgatgcttt gtcgaactta ggactgtttg
     1261 ggcagaacat gcagtaccac tacttaggcc gaactgggta taccgtacat gtgcagtgca
     1321 atgcatctaa gttccaccaa ggatgcttgc tagtagtgtg tgtaccggaa gctgagatgg
     1381 gttgcgcaac gctagacaac accccatcca gtgcagaatt gctggggggc gatagcgcaa
     1441 aggagtttgc ggacaaaccg gtcgcatccg ggtccaacaa gttggtacag agggtggtgt
     1501 ataatgcagg catgggggtg ggtgttggaa acctcaccat tttcccccac caatggatca
     1561 acctacgcac caataatagt gctacaattg tgatgccata caccaacagt gtacctatgg
     1621 ataacatgtt taggcataac aacgtcaccc taatggttat cccatttgta ccgctagatt
     1681 actgccctgg gtccaccacg tacgtcccaa ttacggtcac gatagcccca atgtgtgccg
     1741 agtacaatgg gttacgttta gcagggcacc agggcttacc aaccatgaat actccgggga
     1801 gctgtcaatt tctgacatca gacgacttcc aatcaccatc cgccatgccg caatatgacg
     1861 tcacaccaga gatgaggata cctggtgagg tgaaaaactt gatggaaata gctgaggttg
     1921 actcagttgt cccagtccaa aatgttggag agaaggtcaa ctctatggaa gcataccaga
     1981 tacctgtgag atccaacgaa ggatctggaa cgcaagtatt cggctttcca ctgcaaccag
     2041 ggtactcgag tgtttttagt cggacgctcc taggagagat cttgaactat tatacacatt
     2101 ggtcaggcag cataaagctt acgtttatgt tctgtggttc ggccatggct actggaaaat
     2161 tccttttggc atactcacca ccaggtgctg gagctcctac aaaaagggtt gatgctatgc
     2221 ttggtactca tgtaatttgg gacgtggggc tacaatcaag ttgcgtgctg tgtataccct
     2281 ggataagcca aacacactac cggtttgttg cttcagatga gtataccgca gggggtttta
     2341 ttacgtgctg gtatcaaaca aacatagtgg tcccagcgga tgcccaaagc tcctgttaca
     2401 tcatgtgttt cgtgtcagca tgcaatgact tctctgtcag gctattgaag gacactcctt
     2461 tcatttcgca gcaaaacttt ttccagggcc cagtggaaga cgcgataaca gccgctatag
     2521 ggagagttgc ggataccgtg ggtacagggc caaccaactc agaagctata ccagcactca
     2581 ctgctgctga gacgggtcac acgtcacaag tagtgccggg tgacactatg cagacacgcc
     2641 acgttaagaa ctaccattca aggtccgagt caaccataga gaacttccta tgtaggtcag
     2701 catgcgtgta ctttacggag tataaaaact caggtgccaa gcggtatgct gaatgggtat
     2761 taacaccacg acaagcagca caacttagga gaaagctaga attctttacc tacgtccggt
     2821 tcgacctgga gctgacgttt gtcataacaa gtactcaaca gccctcaacc acacagaacc
     2881 aagatgcaca gatcctaaca caccaaatta tgtatgtacc accaggtgga cctgtaccag
     2941 ataaagttga ttcatacgtg tggcaaacat ctacgaatcc cagtgtgttt tggaccgagg
     3001 gaaacgcccc gccgcgcatg tccataccgt ttttgagcat tggcaacgcc tattcaaatt
     3061 tctatgacgg atggtctgaa ttttccagga acggagttta cggcatcaac acgctaaaca
     3121 acatgggcac gctatatgca agacatgtca acgctggaag cacgggtcca ataaaaagca
     3181 ccattagaat ctacttcaaa ccgaagcatg tcaaagcgtg gatacctaga ccacctagac
     3241 tctgccaata cgagaaggca aagaacgtga acttccaacc cagcggagtt accactacgc
     3301 gtcaaagcat cactacaatg acaaatacgg gcgcatttgg acaacaatca ggggcagtgt
     3361 atgtggggaa ctacagggtg gtaaatagac atctagctac cagtgctgac tggcaaaact
     3421 gtgtgtggga aagttacaac agagacctct tagtgagcac gaccacagca catggatgtg
     3481 atattatagc cagatgtcag tgcacaacgg gagtgtactt ttgtgcgtcc aaaaacaagc
     3541 actacccaat ttcgtttgaa ggaccaggtc tagtagaggt ccaagagagt gaatactacc
     3601 ccaggagata ccaatcccat gtgcttttag cagctggatt ttccgaacca ggtgactgtg
     3661 gcggtatcct aaggtgtgag catggtgtca ttggcattgt gaccatgggg ggtgaaggcg
     3721 tggtcggctt tgcagacatc cgtgatctcc tgtggctgga agatgatgca atggaacagg
     3781 gagtgaagga ctatgtggaa cagcttggaa atgcattcgg ctccggcttt actaaccaaa
     3841 tatgtgagca agtcaacctc ctgaaagaat cactagtggg tcaagactcc atcttagaga
     3901 aatctctaaa agccttagtt aagataatat cagccttagt aattgtggtg aggaaccacg
     3961 atgacctgat cactgtgact gccacactag cccttatcgg ttgtacctcg tccccgtggc
     4021 ggtggctcaa acagaaggtg tcacaatatt acggaatccc tatggctgaa cgccaaaaca
     4081 atagctggct taagaaattt actgaaatga caaatgcttg caagggtatg gaatggatag
     4141 ctgtcaaaat tcagaaattc attgaatggc tcaaagtaaa aattttgcca gaggtcagag
     4201 aaaaacacga gttcctgaac agacttaaac aactcccctt attagaaagt cagatcgcca
     4261 caatcgagca gagcgcgcca tcccaaagtg accaggaaca attattttcc aatgtccaat
     4321 actttgccca ctattgcaga aagtacgctc ccctctacgc agctgaagca aagagggtgt
     4381 tctcccttga gaagaagatg agcaattaca tacagttcaa gtccaaatgc cgtattgaac
     4441 ctgtatgttt gctcctgcac gggagccctg gtgccggcaa gtcggtggca acaaacttaa
     4501 ttggaaggtc gcttgctgag aaactcaaca gctcagtgta ctcactaccg ccagacccag
     4561 atcacttcga cggatacaaa cagcaggccg tggtgattat ggacgatcta tgccagaatc
     4621 ctgatgggaa agacgtctcc ttgttctgcc aaatggtttc cagtgtagat tttgtaccac
     4681 ccatggctgc cctagaagag aaaggcattc tgttcacctc accgtttgtc ttggcatcga
     4741 ccaatgcagg atctattaat gctccaaccg tgtcagatag cagagccttg gcaaggagat
     4801 ttcactttga catgaacatc gaggttattt ccatgtacag tcagaatggc aagataaaca
     4861 tgcccatgtc agtcaagact tgtgacgatg agtgttgccc ggtcaatttt aaaaagtgct
     4921 gccctcttgt gtgtgggaag gctatacaat tcattgatag aagaacacag gtcagatact
     4981 ctctagacat gctagtcacc gagatgttta gggagtacaa tcatagacat agcgtgggga
     5041 ccacgcttga ggcactgttc cagggaccac cagtatacag agagatcaaa attagcgttg
     5101 ctgtgagcaa gggcgaggag gataacatgg ccatcatcaa ggagttcatg cgcttcaagg
     5161 tgcacatgga gggctccgtg aacggccacg agttcgagat cgagggcgag ggcgagggcc
     5221 gcccctacga gggcacccag accgccaagc tgaaggtgac caagggtggc cccctgccct
     5281 tcgcctggga catcctgtcc cctcagttca tgtacggctc caaggcctac gtgaagcacc
     5341 ccgccgacat ccccgactac ttgaagctgt ccttccccga gggcttcaag tgggagcgcg
     5401 tgatgaactt cgaggacggc ggcgtggtga ccgtgaccca ggactcctcc ctgcaggacg
     5461 gcgagttcat ctacaaggtg aagctgcgcg gcaccaactt cccctccgac ggccccgtaa
     5521 tgcagaagaa gaccatgggc tgggaggcct cctccgagcg gatgtacccc gaggacggcg
     5581 ccctgaaggg cgagatcaag cagaggctga agctgaagga cggcggccac tacgacgctg
     5641 aggtcaagac cacctacaag gccaagaagc ccgtgcagct gcccggcgcc tacaacgtca
     5701 acatcaagtt ggacatcacc tcccacaacg aggactacac catcgtggaa cagtacgaac
     5761 gcgccgaggg ccgccactcc accggcggca tggacgagct gtacaaggag gcactgttcc
     5821 agggaccacc agtatacaga gagataaaga taagcgtggc tccggagaca ccaccaccgc
     5881 ccgccattgc ggacctgctc aaatcggtag acagtgaggc tgtgagggag tactgcaaag
     5941 aaaaaggatg gttggttcct gagatcaact ccaccctcca aattgagaaa catgtcagtc
     6001 gggctttcat ttgcttacag gcattgacca catttgtgtc agtggctgga atcatatata
     6061 taatatataa gctctttgcg ggttttcaag gtgcttatac aggagtgccc aaccagaagc
     6121 ccagagtgcc taccctgagg caagcaaaag tgcaaggccc tgcctttgag ttcgccgtcg
     6181 caatgatgaa aaggaactca agcacggtga aaactgaata tggcgagttt accatgctgg
     6241 gcatctatga caggtgggcc gttttgccac gccacgccaa acctgggcca accatcttga
     6301 tgaatgatca agaggttggt gtgctagatg ccaaggagct agtagacaag gacggcacca
     6361 acttagaact gacactactc aaattgaacc ggaatgagaa gttcagagac atcagaggct
     6421 tcttagccaa ggaggaagtg gaggttaatg aggcagtgct agcaattaac accagcaagt
     6481 ttcccaacat gtacattcca gtaggacagg tcacagaata cggcttccta aacctaggtg
     6541 gcacacccac caagagaatg cttatgtaca acttccccac aagagcaggc cagtgtggtg
     6601 gagtgctcat gtccaccggc aaggtactgg gtatccatgt tggtggaaat ggccatcagg
     6661 gcttctcagc agcactcctc aaacactact tcaatgatga gcaaggtgaa atagaattta
     6721 ttgagagctc aaaggacgcc gggtttccag tcatcaacac accaagtaaa acaaagttgg
     6781 agcctagtgt tttccaccag gtctttgagg ggaacaaaga accagcagta ctcaggagtg
     6841 gggatccacg tctcaaggcc aattttgaag aggctatatt ttccaagtat ataggaaatg
     6901 tcaacacaca cgtggatgag tacatgctgg aagcagtgga ccactacgca ggccaactag
     6961 ccaccctaga tatcagcact gaaccaatga aactggagga cgcagtgtac ggtaccgagg
     7021 gtcttgaggc gcttgatcta acaacgagtg ccggttaccc atatgttgca ctgggtatca
     7081 agaagaggga catcctctct aagaagacta aggacctaac aaagttaaag gaatgtatgg
     7141 acaagtatgg cctgaaccta ccaatggtga cttatgtaaa agatgagctc aggtccatag
     7201 agaaggtagc gaaaggaaag tctaggctga ttgaggcgtc cagtttgaat gattcagtgg
     7261 cgatgagaca gacatttggt aatctgtaca aaactttcca cctaaaccca ggggttgtga
     7321 ctggtagtgc tgttgggtgt gacccagacc tcttttggag caagatacca gtgatgttag
     7381 atggacatct catagcattt gattactctg ggtacgatgc tagcttaagc cctgtctggt
     7441 ttgcttgcct aaaaatgtta cttgagaagc ttggatacac gcacaaagag acaaactaca
     7501 ttgactactt gtgcaactcc catcacctgt acagggataa acattacttt gtgaggggtg
     7561 gcatgccctc gggatgttct ggtaccagta ttttcaactc aatgattaac aatatcataa
     7621 ttaggacact aatgctaaaa gtgtacaaag ggattgactt ggaccaattc aggatgatcg
     7681 catatggtga tgatgtgatc gcatcgtacc catggcctat agatgcatct ttactcgctg
     7741 aagctggtaa gggttacggg ctgatcatga caccagcaga taagggagag tgctttaacg
     7801 aagttacctg gaccaacgcc actttcctaa agaggtattt tagagcagat gaacagtacc
     7861 ccttcctggt gcatcctgtt atgcccatga aagacataca cgaatcaatt agatggacca
     7921 aggatccaaa gaacacccaa gatcacgtgc gctcactgtg tctattagct tggcataacg
     7981 gggagcacga atatgaggag ttcatccgta aaattagaag cgtcccagtc ggacgttgtt
     8041 tgaccctccc cgcgttttca actctacgca ggaaatggtt ggactccttt tagattagag
     8101 acaatttgaa ataatttaga ttggcttaac cctactgtgc taaccgaacc agataacggt
     8161 acagtagggg taaattctcc gcattcggtg cggaaaaaaa aaaaaaaaag tcgacctgca
     8221 ggcatgcaag cttgtattct atagtgtcac ctaaatcgta tgtgtatgat acataaggtt
     8281 atgtattaat tgtagccgcg ttctaacgac aatatgtaca agcctaattg tgtagcatct
     8341 ggcttactga agcagaccct atcatctctc tcgtaaactg ccgtcagagt cggtttggtt
     8401 ggacgaacct tctgagtttc tggtaacgcc gtcccgcacc cggaaatggt cagcgaacca
     8461 atcagcaggg tcatcgctag ccagatcctc tacgccggac gcatcgtggc cggcatcacc
     8521 ggcgccacag gtgcggttgc tggcgcctat atcgccgaca tcaccgatgg ggaagatcgg
     8581 gctcgccact tcgggctcat gagcgcttgt ttcggcgtgg gtatggtggc aggccccgtg
     8641 gccgggggac tgttgggcgc catctccttg catgcaccat tccttgcggc ggcggtgctc
     8701 aacggcctca acctactact gggctgcttc ctaatgcagg agtcgcataa gggagagcgt
     8761 cgaatggtgc actctcagta caatctgctc tgatgccgca tagttaagcc agccccgaca
     8821 cccgccaaca cccgctgacg cgccctgacg ggcttgtctg ctcccggcat ccgcttacag
     8881 acaagctgtg accgtctccg ggagctgcat gtgtcagagg ttttcaccgt catcaccgaa
     8941 acgcgcgaga cgaaagggcc tcgtgatacg cctattttta taggttaatg tcatgataat
     9001 aatggtttct tagacgtcag gtggcacttt tcggggaaat gtgcgcggaa cccctatttg
     9061 tttatttttc taaatacatt caaatatgta tccgctcatg agacaataac cctgataaat
     9121 gcttcaataa tattgaaaaa ggaagagtat gagtattcaa catttccgtg tcgcccttat
     9181 tccctttttt gcggcatttt gccttcctgt ttttgctcac ccagaaacgc tggtgaaagt
     9241 aaaagatgct gaagatcagt tgggtgcacg agtgggttac atcgaactgg atctcaacag
     9301 cggtaagatc cttgagagtt ttcgccccga agaacgtttt ccaatgatga gcacttttaa
     9361 agttctgcta tgtggcgcgg tattatcccg tattgacgcc gggcaagagc aactcggtcg
     9421 ccgcatacac tattctcaga atgacttggt tgagtactca ccagtcacag aaaagcatct
     9481 tacggatggc atgacagtaa gagaattatg cagtgctgcc ataaccatga gtgataacac
     9541 tgcggccaac ttacttctga caacgatcgg aggaccgaag gagctaaccg cttttttgca
     9601 caacatgggg gatcatgtaa ctcgccttga tcgttgggaa ccggagctga atgaagccat
     9661 accaaacgac gagcgtgaca ccacgatgcc tgtagcaatg gcaacaacgt tgcgcaaact
     9721 attaactggc gaactactta ctctagcttc ccggcaacaa ttaatagact ggatggaggc
     9781 ggataaagtt gcaggaccac ttctgcgctc ggcccttccg gctggctggt ttattgctga
     9841 taaatctgga gccggtgagc gtgggtctcg cggtatcatt gcagcactgg ggccagatgg
     9901 taagccctcc cgtatcgtag ttatctacac gacggggagt caggcaacta tggatgaacg
     9961 aaatagacag atcgctgaga taggtgcctc actgattaag cattggtaac tgtcagacca
    10021 agtttactca tatatacttt agattgattt aaaacttcat ttttaattta aaaggatcta
    10081 ggtgaagatc ctttttgata atctcatgac caaaatccct taacgtgagt tttcgttcca
    10141 ctgagcgtca gaccccgtag aaaagatcaa aggatcttct tgagatcctt tttttctgcg
    10201 cgtaatctgc tgcttgcaaa caaaaaaacc accgctacca gcggtggttt gtttgccgga
    10261 tcaagagcta ccaactcttt ttccgaaggt aactggcttc agcagagcgc agataccaaa
    10321 tactgtcctt ctagtgtagc cgtagttagg ccaccacttc aagaactctg tagcaccgcc
    10381 tacatacctc gctctgctaa tcctgttacc agtggctgct gccagtggcg ataagtcgtg
    10441 tcttaccggg ttggactcaa gacgatagtt accggataag gcgcagcggt cgggctgaac
    10501 ggggggttcg tgcacacagc ccagcttgga gcgaacgacc tacaccgaac tgagatacct
    10561 acagcgtgag ctatgagaaa gcgccacgct tcccgaaggg agaaaggcgg acaggtatcc
    10621 ggtaagcggc agggtcggaa caggagagcg cacgagggag cttccagggg gaaacgcctg
    10681 gtatctttat agtcctgtcg ggtttcgcca cctctgactt gagcgtcgat ttttgtgatg
    10741 ctcgtcaggg gggcggagcc tatggaaaaa cgccagcaac gcggcctttt tacggttcct
    10801 ggccttttgc tggccttttg ctcacatgtt ctttcctgcg ttatcccctg attctgtgga
    10861 taaccgtatt accgcctttg agtgagctga taccgctcgc cgcagccgaa cgaccgagcg
    10921 cagcgagtca gtgagcgagg aagcggaaga gcgcctgatg cggtattttc tccttacgca
    10981 tctgtgcggt atttcacacc gcatatggtg cactctcagt acaatctgct ctgatgcgct
    11041 acgtgactgg gtcatggctg cgccccgaca cccgccaaca cccgctgacg cgccctgacg
    11101 ggcttgtctg ctcccggcat ccgcttacag acaagctgtg accgtctccg ggagctgcat
    11161 gtgtcagagg ttttcaccgt catcaccgaa acgcgcgagg cccagctggc ttatcgaaat
    11221 taatacgact cactataggg tgttttaact gatga
//
